>Addgene plasmid #127006 | pJUMP19-Pci_P | addgene full sequence | sequence record 248177 | Addgene NGS Result
TTAATTAAGGAGTTTTGCAGGTGCACCTGCTTTTCGCTGAATTCGCGGCCGCTTCTAGAGGGTCTGCGAT
GTTTGGTCTCTGGAGTAACACCGTGCGTGTTGACTATTTTACCTCTGGCGGTGATAATGGTTGCTACTTG
AGACCTTTCATCGCGACCTACTAGTAGCGGCCGCTGCAGGGAGTAACTTCTGACTGAGTTGCATACTTGT
TTAACTTTAAGAAGGAGATATACAATGGTAGCCCGTAAAGGAGAAGAACTTTTCACTGGAGTTGTCCCAA
TTCTTGTTGAATTAGATGGTGATGTTAATGGGCACAAATTTTCTGTCAGTGGAGAGGGTGAAGGTGATGC
AACATACGGAAAACTTACCCTTAAATTTATTTGCACTACTGGAAAACTACCTGTTCCATGGCCAACACTT
GTCACTACTTTCGGTTATGGTGTTCAATGCTTTGCGAGATACCCAGATCATATGAAACAGCATGACTTTT
TCAAGAGTGCCATGCCCGAAGGTTATGTACAGGAAAGAACTATATTTTTCAAAGATGACGGGAACTACAA
GACACGTGCTGAAGTCAAGTTTGAAGGTGATACCCTTGTTAATAGAATCGAGTTAAAAGGTATTGATTTT
AAAGAAGATGGAAACATTCTTGGACACAAATTGGAATACAACTATAACTCACACAATGTATACATCATGG
CAGACAAACAAAAGAATGGAATCAAAGTTAACTTCAAAATTAGACACAACATTGAAGATGGAAGCGTTCA
ACTAGCAGACCATTATCAACAAAATACTCCAATTGGCGATGGCCCTGTCCTTTTACCAGACAACCATTAC
CTGTCCACACAATCTGCCCTTTCGAAAGATCCCAACGAAAAGAGAGATCACATGGTCCTTCTTGAGTTTG
TAACAGCTGCTGGGATTACACATGGCATGGATGAACTATACAAAGGTTCGTAACTTCTGACTGAGTTGCA
CGCTCTAGTCTTGGACTCCTGTTGATAGATCCAGTAATGACCTCAGAACTCCATCTGGATTTGTTCAGAA
CGCTCGGTTGCCGCCGGGCGTTTTTTATTGGTGAGAATCCAGGGGTCCCCAATAATTACGATTTAAATTA
GTAGCCCGCCTAATGAGCGGGCTTTTTTTTAATTCCCCTATTTGTTTATTTTTCTAAATACATTCAAATA
TGTATCCGCTCATGAGACAATAACCCTGATAAATGCTTCAATAATATTGAAAAAGGAAGAGTATGAGCAT
TCAGCATTTTCGTGTGGCGCTGATTCCGTTTTTTGCGGCGTTTTGCCTGCCGGTGTTTGCGCATCCGGAA
ACCCTGGTGAAAGTGAAAGATGCGGAAGATCAACTGGGTGCGCGCGTGGGCTATATTGAACTGGATCTGA
ACAGCGGCAAAATTCTGGAATCTTTTCGTCCGGAAGAACGTTTTCCGATGATGAGCACCTTTAAAGTGCT
GCTGTGCGGTGCGGTTCTGAGCCGTGTGGATGCGGGCCAGGAACAACTGGGCCGTCGTATTCATTATAGC
CAGAACGATCTGGTGGAATATAGCCCGGTGACCGAAAAACATCTGACCGATGGCATGACCGTGCGTGAAC
TGTGCAGCGCGGCGATTACCATGAGCGATAACACCGCGGCGAACCTGCTGCTGACGACCATTGGCGGTCC
GAAAGAACTGACCGCGTTTCTGCATAACATGGGCGATCATGTGACCCGTCTGGATCGTTGGGAACCGGAA
CTGAACGAAGCGATTCCGAACGATGAACGTGATACCACCATGCCGGCAGCAATGGCGACCACCCTGCGTA
AACTGCTGACGGGTGAGCTGCTGACCCTGGCAAGCCGCCAGCAACTGATTGATTGGATGGAAGCGGATAA
AGTGGCGGGTCCGCTGCTGCGTAGCGCGCTGCCGGCTGGCTGGTTTATTGCGGATAAAAGCGGTGCGGGC
GAACGTGGCAGCCGTGGCATTATTGCGGCGCTGGGCCCGGATGGTAAACCGAGCCGTATTGTGGTGATTT
ATACCACCGGCAGCCAGGCGACGATGGATGAACGTAACCGTCAGATTGCGGAAATTGGCGCGAGCCTGAT
TAAACATTGGTAAACCGATACAATTAAAGGCTCCTTTTGGAGCCTTTTTTTTTGGACGACCCTTGTCCTT
TTCCGCTGCATAACCCTGCTTCGGGGTCATTATAGCGATTTTTTCGGTATATCCATCCTTTTTCGCACGA
TATACAGGATTTTGCCAAAGGGTTCGTGTAGACTTTCCTTGGTGTATCCAACGGCGTCAGCCGGGCAGGA
TAGGTGAAGTAGGCCCACCCGCGAGCGGGTGTTCCTTCTTCACTGTCCCTTATTCGCACCTGGCGGTGCT
CAACGGGAATCCTGCTCTGCGAGGCTGGCCGTAGGCCGGCCCCGTAGAAAAGATCAAAGGATCTTCTTGA
GATCCTTTTTTTCTGCGCGTAATCTGCTGCTTGCAAACAAAAAAACCACCGCTACCAGCGGTGGTTTGTT
TGCCGGATCAAGAGCTACCAACTCTTTTTCCGAAGGTAACTGGCTTCAGCAGAGCGCAGATACCAAATAC
TGTCCTTCTAGTGTAGCCGTAGTTAGGCCACCACTTCAAGAACTCTGTAGCACCGCCTACATACCTCGCT
CTGCTAATCCTGTTACCAGTGGCTGCTGCCAGTGGCGATAAGTCGTGTCTTACCGGGTTGGACTCAAGAC
GATAGTTACCGGATAAGGCGCAGCGGTCGGGCTGAACGGGGGGTTCGTGCACACAGCCCAGCTTGGAGCG
AACGACCTACACCGAACTGAGATACCTACAGCGTGAGCTATGAGAAAGCGCCACGCTTCCCGAAGGGAGA
AAGGCGGACAGGTATCCGGTAAGCGGCAGGGTCGGAACAGGAGAGCGCACGAGGGAGCTTCCAGGGGGAA
ACGCCTGGTATCTTTATAGTCCTGTCGGGTTTCGCCACCTCTGACTTGAGCGTCGATTTTTGTGATGCTC
GTCAGGGGGGCGGAGCCTATGGAAAAACGCCAGCAACGCGGCCTTTTTACGGTTCCTGGCCTTTTGCTGG
CCTTTTGCTCACATGTTCTTTCCTGCGTTATCCCCTGATTCTGTGGATAACCGTATTACCGCCTTTGAGT
GAGCTGATACCGCTCGCCGCAGCCGAACGACCGAGCGCAGCGAGTCAGTGAGCGAGGAAGCGGAAGAGCG
CCTGATGCGGTATTTTCTCCTTACGCATCTGTGCGGTATTTCACACCGCATATGGTGCACTCTCAGTACA
ATCTGCTCTGATGCCGCATAGTTAAGCCAGTATACACTCCGCTATCGCTACGTGACTGGGTCATGGCTGC
GCCCCGACACCCGCCAACACCCGCTGACGCGCCCTGACGGGCTTGTCTGCTCCCGGCATCCGCTTACAGA
CAAGCTGTGACAGTCTCCGGGAGCTGCATGTGTCAGAGGTTTTCACCGTCATCACCGAAACGCGCGAGGC
AGCTGCGGTAAAGCTCATCAGCGTGGTCGTGCAGCGATTCACAGATGTCTGCCTGTTCATCCGCGTCCAG
CTCGTTGAGTTTCTCCAGAAGCGTTAATGTCTGGCTTCTGATAAAGCGGGCCATGTTAAGGGCGGTTTTT
TCCTGTTTGGTCACTGATGCCTCCGTGTAAGGGGGATTTCTGTTCATGGGGGTAATGATACCGATGAAAC
GAGAGAGGATGCTCACGATACGGGTTACTGATGATGAACATGCCCGGTTACTGGAACGTTGTGAGGGTAA
ACAACTGGCGGTATGGATGCGGCGGGGGCGCGCCCAGCTGTCTAGGGCGGCGGATTTGTCCTACTCAGGA
GAGCGTTCACCGACAAACAACAGATAAAACGAAAGGCCCAGTCTTTCGACTGAGCCTTTCGTTTTATTTG
ATGCCT
Features (pLannotate 1.2.2; 14 found; start..end, strand, type, name):
     39..60      +  misc_feature   BioBrick prefix: BioBrick prefix for parts that do not start with "ATG"
    159..179     +  misc_feature   BioBrick suffix: universal suffix for all parts
    207..227     +  RBS            RBS: efficient ribosome binding site from bacteriophage T7 gene 10 (Olins and Rangwala, 1989)
    235..954     +  CDS            yEGFP: yEGFP is a fluorescent protein published in 1997.
    994..1088    +  terminator     lambda t0 terminator: transcription terminator from phage lambda
   1161..1252    +  promoter       AmpR promoter: bla
   1253..2110    +  CDS            bla: BLAT_ECOLX - Experimental evidence at protein level: Swiss-Prot protein existence level 1. TEM-type are the most prevalent beta-lactamases in enterobacteria; they hydrolyze the beta-lactam bond in susceptible beta-lactam antibiotics, thus conferring resistance to penicillins and cephalosporins. TEM-3 and TEM-4 are capable of hydrolyzing cefotaxime and ceftazidime. TEM-5 is capable of hydrolyzing ceftazidime. TEM-6 is capable of hydrolyzing ceftazidime and aztreonam. TEM-8/CAZ-2, TEM- 16/CAZ-7 and TEM-24/CAZ-6 are markedly active against ceftazidime. IRT- 4 shows resistance to beta-lactamase in
   2117..2156    +  terminator     fd terminator: central terminator from bacteriophage fd (Otsuka and Kunisawa, 1982)
   2303..2411    +  oriT           oriT: incP origin of transfer
   2447..3035    +  rep_origin     ori: high-copy-number ColE1/pMB1/pBR322/pUC origin of replication
   3221..3361    -  misc_feature   bom: basis of mobility region from pBR322
   3463..3654    -  CDS            rop: Rop protein, which maintains plasmids at low copy number; rop
   3695..3805    +  CDS            mbeC (fragment): MBEC_ECOLX - Experimental evidence at protein level: Swiss-Prot protein existence level 1. Required for efficient mobilization of ColE1 plasmid and is thus essential to promote the specific transfer of the plasmid during conjugation. Probably functions by inducing DNA bending, helping the MbeA relaxase to melt the DNA around the nic site and cleave the phosphodiester bond. Binds specifically double-stranded DNA (dsDNA) containing the ColE1 oriT but does not recognize the inverted repeat (IR). From Escherichia coli.
   3834..3920    -  terminator     rrnB T1 terminator: Escherichia coli rrnB; transcription terminator T1 from the E. coli rrnB gene
