[The description below was written by a language model from this plasmid's Addgene catalogue record and pLannotate feature annotations shown in this document.]
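Description:
pJUMP19-Pci_P is a basic-part plasmid from the Joint Universal Modular Plasmids (JUMP) platform, a SEVA-derived vector family for modular assembly in synthetic biology. It is built on the pJUMP19-Pac backbone and is propagated in E. coli under ampicillin selection, conferred by a TEM-type bla gene with its own promoter followed by the phage fd terminator. Replication relies on a ColE1/pMB1-type origin accompanied by the pBR322 bom region and the rop gene. Rop restrains copy number, which fits the catalogue's low-copy designation. An incP oriT is also annotated and would allow conjugative mobilisation when transfer functions are supplied in trans. A short mbeC fragment appears to be a remnant of the ColE1-family origin region. Lambda t0 and rrnB T1 terminators flank the cargo area and insulate it from the rest of the backbone.

The insert is a synthetic "P" (promoter) part, Pci. It is a non-constitutive promoter controlled by the cI repressor, and its sequence is based on the one used in the Marionette sensor strains. The promoter is not annotated in the feature table, but it presumably occupies the short interval between the BioBrick prefix and suffix, which mark the part's cloning position. Immediately downstream lie a T7 gene 10 ribosome binding site and a GFP coding sequence (matched by the annotation software to yEGFP), ending at the lambda t0 terminator. This arrangement suggests that the stored promoter can drive a fluorescent readout in the part vector, although the record does not say so explicitly. The plasmid serves mainly as a source of the cI-regulated promoter for assembling higher-order transcription units and genetic circuits in bacteria.
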