Addgene plasmid #127006: pJUMP19-Pci_P
Purpose: Basic Part P- Promoter (non-constitutive); Pci; controlled by cI.
Depositing lab: Chris French. Depositing organization: University of Edinburgh. Publication: Joint universal modular plasmids (JUMP): a flexible vector platform for synthetic biology. Valenzuela-Ortega M, French C. Synth Biol (Oxf). 2021 Feb 2;6(1):ysab003. doi: 10.1093/synbio/ysab003. eCollection 2021. PubMed 33623824.
Backbone
  Vector backbone: pJUMP19-Pac
  Backbone manufacturer: Backbone derived from SEVA.
  Vector type: Bacterial Expression, Synthetic Biology
Growth in bacteria
  Bacterial resistance: Ampicillin, 100 μg/mL
  Growth temperature: 37°C
  Growth strain: JM109
  Copy number: Low Copy
Gene/Insert
  Gene/Insert name: Part Pci_P
  Species: Synthetic
  Mutation: None
  Cloning method: Restriction Enzyme; 5′ cloning site Unknown (unknown if destroyed)
Terms and licenses: Academic/Nonprofit Terms; Industry Terms: Not Available to Industry
Depositor comments: Part based on sequence from "Marionette strains" publication (PMID:30478458 ) Please visit https://www.biorxiv.org/content/10.1101/799585v1 for bioRxiv preprint.
How to cite: pJUMP19-Pci_P was a gift from Chris French (Addgene plasmid # 127006 ; http://n2t.net/addgene:127006 ; RRID:Addgene_127006)
